Addgene plasmid #54544: tdEos-Peroxisomes-2
Purpose: (Empty Backbone) Localization: Peroxisomes, Excitation: 505 / 569, Emission: 516 / 581
Depositing lab: Michael Davidson.
Backbone
  Vector backbone: tdEos
  Backbone size w/o insert (bp): 4750
  Vector type: Mammalian Expression
  Selectable markers: Neomycin (select with G418)
  Backbone size (bp): 4750
  Tag / fusion protein: tdEos (C terminal on backbone); Peroximal Targeting Signal 1 (PTS1) (C terminal on backbone)
Growth in bacteria
  Bacterial resistance: Kanamycin, 50 μg/mL
  Growth temperature: 37°C
  Growth strain: DH5alpha
  Copy number: High Copy
Gene/Insert
  Gene/Insert name: tdEos-Peroxisomes
  Tag / fusion protein: Peroxisomal Targeting Signal 1 (PTS1) = Ser-Lys-Leu (C terminal on insert)
Terms and licenses: Academic/Nonprofit Terms; Industry Terms
Depositor comments: . Excitation = 505 / 569; Emission = 516 / 581
How to cite: tdEos-Peroxisomes-2 was a gift from Michael Davidson (Addgene plasmid # 54544 ; http://n2t.net/addgene:54544 ; RRID:Addgene_54544)
