[The description below was written by a language model from this plasmid's Addgene catalogue record.]
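Description:
tdEos-Peroxisomes-2 is a mammalian expression plasmid of about 4.75 kb, built on a tdEos fluorescent-protein backbone, that produces a peroxisome-targeted version of the photoconvertible protein tdEos. It is maintained as a high-copy plasmid in bacteria under kanamycin selection, and it carries a neomycin resistance marker so that transfected mammalian cells can be selected with G418. The record lists it as an empty backbone, in the sense that no additional gene of interest is inserted. The functional payload is the fluorescent protein fused to its targeting signal. The promoter driving expression, the origin of replication and the polyadenylation signal are not stated, and no feature table is provided to confirm them.

The coding unit is tdEos, the tandem-dimer form of Eos in which two copies are joined so that the protein behaves as a single, pseudo-monomeric unit. It carries a peroxisomal targeting signal type 1 (PTS1) at its C terminus. PTS1 is the tripeptide Ser-Lys-Leu, which must sit at the extreme C terminus to be recognised by the cytosolic import receptor and delivered into the peroxisomal matrix, so the fluorescent protein accumulates inside peroxisomes. Eos initially emits green light (excitation 505 nm, emission 516 nm) and, after irradiation with near-UV/violet light, converts irreversibly to a red state (excitation 569 nm, emission 581 nm).

The construct therefore serves as an organelle marker for live- or fixed-cell imaging of peroxisomes. Photoconversion also suits it to tracking selected peroxisome populations over time and to localisation-based super-resolution microscopy.
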