>Addgene plasmid #54544 | tdEos-Peroxisomes-2 | depositor partial sequence | sequence record 84941 | insert sequence
ATCCGCTAGCGCTACCGGACTCAGATCTCGAGCTCAAGCTTCGAATTCTGCAGTCGACGGTACCGCGGGC
CCGGGATCCACCGGTCGCCACCATGAGTGCGATTAAGCCAGACATGAAGATCAACCTCCGTATGGAAGGC
AACGTAAACGGGCACCACTTTGTGATCGACGGAGATGGTACAGGCAAGCCTTTTGAGGGAAAACAGAGTA
TGGATCTTGAAGTCAAAGAGGGCGGACCTCTGCCTTTTGCCTTTGATATCCTGACCACTGCATTCCATTA
CGGCAACAGGGTATTCGCCGAATATCCAGACCACATACAAGACTATTTTAAGCAGTCGTTTCCTAAGGGG
TATTCGTGGGAACGAAGCTTGACTTTCGAAGACGGGGGCATTTGCATTGCCAGAAACGACATAACAATGG
AAGGGGACACTTTCTATAATAAAGTTCGATTTCACGGTGTAAACTTTCCCGCCAATGGTCCAGTTATGCA
GAAGAAGACGCTGAAATGGGAGCCCTCCACTGAGAAAATGTATGTGCGTGATGGAGTGCTGACTGGTGAT
ATTCGCATGGCTTTGTTGCTTGAAGGAAATGCCCATTACCGATGTGACTTCAGAACTACTTACAAAGCTA
AGGAGAAGGGTGTCAAGTTACCAGGCTACCACTTTGTGGACCACTGCATTGAGATTTTAAGCCATGACAA
AGATTACAACAAGGTTAAGCTGTATGAGCATGCTGTTGCTCATTCTGGATTGCCTGACAATGCCAGACGA
TCCGGTAGCGGTCACGGTACTGGTTCTACTGGTTCTGGTTCTTCTGAGAGTGCGATTAAGCCAGACATGA
AGATCAACCTCCGTATGGAAGGCAACGTAAACGGGCACCACTTTGTGATCGACGGAGATGGTACAGGCAA
GCCTTTTGAGGGAAAACAGAGTATGGATCTTGAAGTCAAAGAGGGCGGACCTCTGCCTTTTGCCTTTGAT
ATCCTGACCACTGCATTCCATTACGGCAACAGGGTATTCGCCGAATATCCAGACCACATACAAGACTATT
TTAAGCAGTCGTTTCCTAAGGGGTATTCGTGGGAACGAAGCTTGACTTTCGAAGACGGGGGCATTTGCAT
TGCCAGAAACGACATAACAATGGAAGGGGACACTTTCTATAATAAAGTTCGATTTCACGGTGTAAACTTT
CCCGCCAATGGTCCAGTTATGCAGAAGAAGACGCTGAAATGGGAGCCCTCCACTGAGAAAATGTATGTGC
GTGATGGAGTGCTGACTGGTGATATTCGCATGGCTTTGTTGCTTGAAGGAAATGCCCATTACCGATGTGA
CTTCAGAACTACTTACAAAGCTAAGGAGAAGGGTGTCAAGTTACCAGGCTACCACTTTGTGGACCACTGC
ATTGAGATTTTAAGCCATGACAAAGATTACAACAAGGTTAAGCTGTATGAGCATGCTGTTGCTCATTCTG
GATTGCCTGACAATGCCAGACGATCCGGATCCAAGCTGTAGCGGCCGCGACTCTAGATCATAATCAGCC
