>Addgene plasmid #54544 | tdEos-Peroxisomes-2 | addgene partial sequence | sequence record 90715 | CMV-F 5'-CGCAAATGGGCGGTAGGCGTG-3'
AGTGAACCGTCAGATCCGCTAGCGCTACCGGACTCAGATCTCGAGCTCAAGCTTCGAATTCTGCAGTCGA
CGGTACCGCGGGCCCGGGATCCACCGGTCGCCACCATGAGTGCGATTAAGCCAGACATGAAGATCAACCT
CCGTATGGAAGGCAACGTAAACGGGCACCACTTTGTGATCGACGGAGATGGTACAGGCAAGCCTTTTGAG
GGAAAACAGAGTATGGATCTTGAAGTCAAAGAGGGCGGACCTCTGCCTTTTGCCTTTGATATCCTGACCA
CTGCATTCCATTACGGCAACAGGGTATTCGCCGAATATCCAGACCACATACAAGACTATTTTAAGCAGTC
GTTTCCTAAGGGGTATTCGTGGGAACGAAGCTTGACTTTCGAAGACGGGGGCATTTGCATTGCCAGAAAC
GACATAACAATGGAAGGGGACACTTTCTATAATAAAGTTCGATTTCACGGTGTAAACTTTCCCGCCAATG
GTCCAGTTATGCAGAAGAAGACGCTGAAATGGGAGCCCTCCACTGAGAAAATGTATGTGCGTGATGGAGT
GCTGACTGGTGATATTCGCATGGCTTTGTTGCTTGAAGGAAATGCCCATTACCGATGTGACTTCAGAACT
ACTTACAAAGCTAAGGAGAAGGGTGTCAAGTTACCAGGCTACCACTTTGTGGACCACTGCATTGAGATT
